Addgene plasmid #194490: pAS167
Purpose: 37-12 Op (Part 2)
Depositing lab: Ahmad Khalil. Depositing organization: Boston University Main Campus. Publication: A Toolkit for Precise, Multigene Control in Saccharomyces cerevisiae. Sanford A, Kiriakov S, Khalil AS. ACS Synth Biol. 2022 Nov 11. doi: 10.1021/acssynbio.2c00423. PubMed 36367334.
Backbone
  Vector backbone: pYKT001
  Backbone size w/o insert (bp): 1658
  Total vector size (bp): 2022
  Vector type: Synthetic Biology
Growth in bacteria
  Bacterial resistance: Chloramphenicol, 25 μg/mL
  Growth temperature: 37°C
  Growth strain: DH5alpha
  Copy number: High Copy
Gene/Insert
  Gene/Insert name: 37-12 Op (Part 2)
  Species: Synthetic
  Insert size (bp): 364
  Cloning method: Restriction Enzyme; 5′ cloning site BsmBI (destroyed during cloning); 3′ cloning site BsmBI (destroyed during cloning)
  Sequencing primers: 5′ GAGCCTATGGAAAAACGCCA; 3′ ATTTGCCCATGGTGAAAACG
Terms and licenses: Academic/Nonprofit Terms; Industry Terms: Not Available to Industry
How to cite: pAS167 was a gift from Ahmad Khalil (Addgene plasmid # 194490 ; http://n2t.net/addgene:194490 ; RRID:Addgene_194490)
