[The description below was written by a language model from this plasmid's Addgene catalogue record and pLannotate feature annotations shown in this document.]
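Description:
pAS167 is a small synthetic-biology part plasmid from a toolkit for precise, multigene control of expression in Saccharomyces cerevisiae. It is built on the pYKT001 backbone, a minimal entry vector of about 1.7 kb that contains little beyond what is needed for maintenance in E. coli. The feature table shows a high-copy ColE1/pUC-type origin of replication, a chloramphenicol acetyltransferase (cat) gene driven by its native cat promoter for chloramphenicol selection, and a phage lambda t0 terminator downstream of the marker. No yeast origin, centromere, auxotrophic marker or integration homology is annotated. The plasmid therefore appears to be a bacterial storage vector for a part, not something maintained in yeast directly.

The payload is a 364 bp synthetic insert named "37-12 Op (Part 2)", cloned through BsmBI sites that were destroyed in the process. This is typical of Golden Gate domestication of a part into an entry vector. The name suggests an operator-containing element for a synthetic regulator designated 37-12, and the "Part 2" label suggests a defined position in a hierarchical assembly scheme. However, the record does not describe the insert's composition, its cognate DNA-binding factor or any core promoter it may contain. The automated annotation found no features in the insert region, which lies in the unannotated stretch upstream of the origin. The sequenced record is 2,074 nt, slightly longer than the catalogued total of 2,022 bp. The plasmid's likely use is as a modular building block to be combined with other toolkit parts into yeast expression cassettes.
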