Features (pLannotate 1.2.2; 4 found; start..end, strand, type, name):
    389..977     -  rep_origin     ori: high-copy-number ColE1/pMB1/pBR322/pUC origin of replication
   1061..1158    +  promoter       cat promoter: promoter of the E. coli cat gene encoding chloramphenicol acetyltransferase
   1159..1815    +  CDS            cat: CAT_ECOLX - Experimental evidence at protein level: Swiss-Prot protein existence level 1. This enzyme is an effector of chloramphenicol resistance in bacteria. From Escherichia coli. This protein is used as a marker in many commonly used cloning vectors, such as pACYC184.
   1889..1923    +  terminator     lambda t0 terminator: minimal transcription terminator from phage lambda (Scholtissek and Grosse, 1987)
>Addgene plasmid #194490 | pAS167 | addgene full sequence | sequence record 381913 | Addgene NGS Result
GCCATATGATCATGTGTCGTCGCACACATATATATATGCCTGTATGTGTCAGCACTAAAGTTGCCTGGCC
ATCCACGCTATATATACACGCCTGGCGGATCTGCCTGGCGGATCTGCCTGGCGGATCTGCCTGGCGGATC
TGCCTGGCGGATCTGCCTGGCGGATCTGCTTAAGACACGTCCTCATACACGTCCTCATACACGTCCTCAT
ACACGTCCTCATACACGTCCTCATACACGTCCTCATACACGTCCTCAACACGTCCTCACCTAGGCGTTTG
AGACCGACTACGGTTATCCACAGAATCAGGGGATAACGCAGGAAAGAACATGTGAGCAAAAGGCCAGCAA
AAGGCCAGGAACCGTAAAAAGGCCGCGTTGCTGGCGTTTTTCCATAGGCTCCGCCCCCCTGACGAGCATC
ACAAAAATCGACGCTCAAGTCAGAGGTGGCGAAACCCGACAGGACTATAAAGATACCAGGCGTTTCCCCC
TGGAAGCTCCCTCGTGCGCTCTCCTGTTCCGACCCTGCCGCTTACCGGATACCTGTCCGCCTTTCTCCCT
TCGGGAAGCGTGGCGCTTTCTCATAGCTCACGCTGTAGGTATCTCAGTTCGGTGTAGGTCGTTCGCTCCA
AGCTGGGCTGTGTGCACGAACCCCCCGTTCAGCCCGACCGCTGCGCCTTATCCGGTAACTATCGTCTTGA
GTCCAACCCGGTAAGACACGACTTATCGCCACTGGCAGCAGCCACTGGTAACAGGATTAGCAGAGCGAGG
TATGTAGGCGGTGCTACAGAGTTCTTGAAGTGGTGGCCTAACTACGGCTACACTAGAAGAACAGTATTTG
GTATCTGCGCTCTGCTGAAGCCAGTTACCTTCGGAAAAAGAGTTGGTAGCTCTTGATCCGGCAAACAAAC
CACCGCTGGTAGCGGTGGTTTTTTTGTTTGCAAGCAGCAGATTACGCGCAGAAAAAAAGGATCTCAAGAA
GATCCTTTGATCTTTTCTACGGGGTCTGACGCTCAGTGGAACGAAAACTCACGTTAAGGGATTTTGGTCA
TGATTGATCGGGCACGTAAGAGGTTCCAACTTTCACCATAATGAAATAAGATCACTACCGGGCGTATTTT
TTGAGTTATCGAGATTTTCAGGAGCTAAGGAAGCTAAAATGGAGAAAAAAATCACTGGATATACCACCGT
TGATATATCCCAATGGCATCGTAAAGAACATTTTGAGGCATTTCAGTCAGTTGCTCAATGTACCTATAAC
CAGACCGTTCAGCTGGATATTACGGCCTTTTTAAAGACCGTAAAGAAAAATAAGCACAAGTTTTATCCGG
CCTTTATTCACATTCTTGCCCGCCTGATGAATGCTCATCCGGAATTTCGTATGGCAATGAAAGACGGTGA
GCTGGTGATATGGGATAGTGTTCACCCTTGTTACACCGTTTTCCATGAGCAAACTGAAACGTTTTCATCG
CTCTGGAGTGAATACCACGACGATTTCCGGCAGTTTCTACACATATATTCGCAAGATGTGGCGTGTTACG
GTGAAAACCTGGCCTATTTCCCTAAAGGGTTTATTGAGAATATGTTTTTCGTTTCAGCCAATCCCTGGGT
GAGTTTCACCAGTTTTGATTTAAACGTGGCCAATATGGACAACTTCTTCGCCCCCGTTTTCACCATGGGC
AAATATTATACGCAAGGCGACAAGGTGCTGATGCCGCTGGCGATTCAGGTTCATCATGCCGTTTGTGATG
GCTTCCATGTCGGCAGAATGCTTAATGAATTACAACAGTACTGCGATGAGTGGCAGGGCGGGGCGTAATT
TGATATCGAGCTCGCTTGGACTCCTGTTGATAGATCCAGTAATGACCTCAGAACTCCATCTGGATTTGTT
CAGAACGCTCGGTTGCCGCCGGGCGTTTTTTATTGGTCTGGTCTCACATATTAGTGTGTGTATTTGTGTT
TGTGTGTCTATAGAAGTATAGTAATTTATGCTGCAAAGGTCCTAATGTATAAGGAAAGAATATTTAGAGA
AAAGAAGAAAACAAGAGTTTTATATACATACAGAGCACATGCAT
